Addgene plasmid #213271: GPR174-DuET
Purpose: The DuET construct encodes the named human GPCR engineered with a cleaved hemagglutinin signal peptide, a 5' FLAG and a 3' 1D4 epitope tag optimized for expression in mammalian cells and proteomics studies.
Depositing lab: Thomas Sakmar. Depositing organization: Rockefeller University. Publication: Multiplexed selectivity screening of anti-GPCR antibodies. Dahl L, Kotliar IB, Bendes A, Dodig-Crnkovic T, Fromm S, Elofsson A, Uhlen M, Sakmar TP, Schwenk JM. Sci Adv. 2023 May 3;9(18):eadf9297. doi: 10.1126/sciadv.adf9297. Epub 2023 May 3. PubMed 37134173.
Backbone
  Vector backbone: pcDNA 3.1 (+)
  Vector type: Mammalian Expression
Growth in bacteria
  Bacterial resistance: Ampicillin, 100 μg/mL
  Growth temperature: 37°C
  Growth strain: DH5alpha
  Copy number: High Copy
Gene/Insert
  Gene/Insert name: GPR174 (alt names: G protein-coupled receptor 174; FKSG79)
  Species: H. sapiens (human)
  Entrez Gene: GPR174 (a.k.a. FKSG79, GPCR17, LYPSR3)
  Promoter: CMV, T7
  Tag / fusion protein: FLAG (N terminal on insert); 1D4 (C terminal on insert)
  Cloning method: Gibson Cloning
Terms and licenses: Academic/Nonprofit Terms; Industry Terms: Not Available to Industry
Depositor comments: Class: A, Family: Orphan. Ensembl ID: ENSG00000147138, Uniprot ID: Q9BXC1
How to cite: GPR174-DuET was a gift from Thomas Sakmar (Addgene plasmid # 213271 ; http://n2t.net/addgene:213271 ; RRID:Addgene_213271)
