[The description below was written by a language model from this plasmid's Addgene catalogue record and pLannotate feature annotations shown in this document.]
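Description:
GPR174-DuET is a mammalian expression plasmid built on the pcDNA 3.1 (+) backbone that carries the human orphan class A G protein-coupled receptor GPR174. In E. coli it replicates from a high-copy ColE1/pUC-type origin and is selected through the β-lactamase (AmpR) gene. An f1 phage origin is also present. For selection in mammalian cells, the backbone provides a neomycin/kanamycin phosphotransferase gene driven by the SV40 enhancer/early promoter and terminated by an SV40 polyadenylation signal. The short lacI, ble, bom and HIV-1 LTR fragments, together with the lac promoter/operator elements, appear to be backbone remnants or partial annotation matches rather than functional modules.

The expression cassette places the GPR174 coding sequence downstream of the CMV immediate-early enhancer and promoter, with a bovine growth hormone polyadenylation signal at its 3' end. A T7 promoter sits between the CMV promoter and the open reading frame, which would permit in vitro transcription. According to the catalogue entry, the receptor is engineered with a cleavable hemagglutinin signal peptide and an N-terminal FLAG epitope, plus a C-terminal 1D4 epitope tag. A signal peptide of this kind generally promotes membrane insertion of the receptor and is then removed. The feature table picks up the FLAG sequence just upstream of the receptor, annotated as a 3xFLAG fragment, but it does not annotate the signal peptide or the 1D4 tag. The insert was assembled by Gibson cloning.

The dual-epitope design gives two independent handles for capture and detection of the receptor. The construct is described as optimized for expression in mammalian cells and for proteomics studies, and the associated work concerns multiplexed selectivity screening of anti-GPCR antibodies.
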