Features (pLannotate 1.2.2; 21 found; start..end, strand, type, name):
    183..771     +  rep_origin     ori: high-copy-number ColE1/pMB1/pBR322/pUC origin of replication
    954..1046    +  CDS            lacI (fragment): lac repressor; lacI; The lac repressor binds to the lac operator to inhibit transcription in E. coli. This inhibition can be relieved by adding lactose or isopropyl-β-D-thiogalactopyranoside (IPTG).
   1059..1080    +  protein_bind   CAP binding site: CAP binding activates transcription in the presence of cAMP. E. coli catabolite activator protein
   1095..1125    +  promoter       lac promoter: promoter for the E. coli lac operon
   1133..1149    +  protein_bind   lac operator: The lac repressor binds to the lac operator to inhibit transcription in E. coli. This inhibition can be relieved by adding lactose or isopropyl-β-D-thiogalactopyranoside (IPTG). lac repressor encoded by lacI
   1222..1343    -  polyA_signal   SV40 poly(A) signal: SV40 polyadenylation signal
   1338..1496    -  CDS            ble (fragment): BLE_KLEPN - Experimental evidence at protein level: Swiss-Prot protein existence level 1. Binding protein with a strong affinity to the bleomycin family of antibiotics. Binds to CL990; an antimitotic-antibiotic compound. From Klebsiella pneumoniae.
   1520..2311    -  CDS            neo: KKA2_KLEPN - Also known as kan, nptII. Experimental evidence at protein level: Swiss-Prot protein existence level 1. Resistance to kanamycin, neomycin, paromomycin, ribostamycin, butirosin and gentamicin B. From Klebsiella pneumoniae.
   2378..2707    -  promoter       SV40 promoter: SV40 enhancer and early promoter
   2721..3149    -  rep_origin     f1 ori (sequence partly withheld): f1 bacteriophage origin of replication; arrow indicates direction of (+) strand synthesis
   3170..3191    -  promoter       SV40 promoter (fragment): SV40 enhancer and early promoter
   3195..3419    -  polyA_signal   bGH poly(A) signal: bovine growth hormone polyadenylation signal
   3550..4548    -  CDS            GPR174: GP174_HUMAN - Experimental evidence at transcript level: Swiss-Prot protein existence level 2. Putative receptor for purines coupled to G-proteins. From Homo sapiens (Human).
   4561..4581    -  CDS            3xFLAG (fragment): three tandem FLAG® epitope tags
   4674..4692    -  promoter       T7 promoter: promoter for bacteriophage T7 RNA polymerase
   4708..4741    -  LTR            5' LTR (truncated) (fragment): truncated 5' long terminal repeat (LTR) from HIV-1
   4737..4940    -  promoter       CMV promoter: human cytomegalovirus (CMV) immediate early promoter
   4941..5320    -  enhancer       CMV enhancer: human cytomegalovirus immediate early enhancer
   5475..5527    +  misc_feature   bom (fragment): basis of mobility region from pBR322
   5586..5690    +  promoter       AmpR promoter: bla
   5691..12      +  CDS            AmpR (across the origin): β-lactamase; bla; confers resistance to ampicillin, carbenicillin, and related antibiotics
>Addgene plasmid #213271 | GPR174-DuET | addgene full sequence | sequence record 430818 | Addgene NGS Result
AAGCATTGGTAACTGTCAGACCAAGTTTACTCATATATACTTTAGATTGATTTAAAACTTCATTTTTAAT
TTAAAAGGATCTAGGTGAAGATCCTTTTTGATAATCTCATGACCAAAATCCCTTAACGTGAGTTTTCGTT
CCACTGAGCGTCAGACCCCGTAGAAAAGATCAAAGGATCTTCTTGAGATCCTTTTTTTCTGCGCGTAATC
TGCTGCTTGCAAACAAAAAAACCACCGCTACCAGCGGTGGTTTGTTTGCCGGATCAAGAGCTACCAACTC
TTTTTCCGAAGGTAACTGGCTTCAGCAGAGCGCAGATACCAAATACCGTTCTTCTAGTGTAGCCGTAGTT
AGGCCACCACTTCAAGAACTCTGTAGCACCGCCTACATACCTCGCTCTGCTAATCCTGTTACCAGTGGCT
GCTGCCAGTGGCGATAAGTCGTGTCTTACCGGGTTGGACTCAAGACGATAGTTACCGGATAAGGCGCAGC
GGTCGGGCTGAACGGGGGGTTCGTGCACACAGCCCAGCTTGGAGCGAACGACCTACACCGAACTGAGATA
CCTACAGCGTGAGCTATGAGAAAGCGCCACGCTTCCCGAAGGGAGAAAGGCGGACAGGTATCCGGTAAGC
GGCAGGGTCGGAACAGGAGAGCGCACGAGGGAGCTTCCAGGGGGAAACGCCTGGTATCTTTATAGTCCTG
TCGGGTTTCGCCACCTCTGACTTGAGCGTCGATTTTTGTGATGCTCGTCAGGGGGGCGGAGCCTATGGAA
AAACGCCAGCAACGCGGCCTTTTTACGGTTCCTGGCCTTTTGCTGGCCTTTTGCTCACATGTTCTTTCCT
GCGTTATCCCCTGATTCTGTGGATAACCGTATTACCGCCTTTGAGTGAGCTGATACCGCTCGCCGCAGCC
GAACGACCGAGCGCAGCGAGTCAGTGAGCGAGGAAGCGGAAGAGCGCCCAATACGCAAACCGCCTCTCCC
CGCGCGTTGGCCGATTCATTAATGCAGCTGGCACGACAGGTTTCCCGACTGGAAAGCGGGCAGTGAGCGC
AACGCAATTAATGTGAGTTAGCTCACTCATTAGGCACCCCAGGCTTTACACTTTATGCTTCCGGCTCGTA
TGTTGTGTGGAATTGTGAGCGGATAACAATTTCACACAGGAAACAGCTATGACCATGATTACGCCAAGCT
CTAGCTAGAGGTCGACGGTATACAGACATGATAAGATACATTGATGAGTTTGGACAAACCACAACTAGAA
TGCAGTGAAAAAAATGCTTTATTTGTGAAATTTGTGATGCTATTGCTTTATTTGTAACCATTATAAGCTG
CAATAAACAAGTTGGGGTGGGCGAAGAACTCCAGCATGAGATCCCCGCGCTGGAGGATCATCCAGCCGGC
GTCCCGGAAAACGATTCCGAAGCCCAACCTTTCATAGAAGGCGGCGGTGGAATCGAAATCTCGTGATGGC
AGGTTGGGCGTCGCTTGGTCGGTCATTTCGAACCCCAGAGTCCCGCTCAGAAGAACTCGTCAAGAAGGCG
ATAGAAGGCGATGCGCTGCGAATCGGGAGCGGCGATACCGTAAAGCACGAGGAAGCGGTCAGCCCATTCG
CCGCCAAGCTCTTCAGCAATATCACGGGTAGCCAACGCTATGTCCTGATAGCGGTCCGCCACACCCAGCC
GGCCACAGTCGATGAATCCAGAAAAGCGGCCATTTTCCACCATGATATTCGGCAAGCAGGCATCGCCATG
GGTCACGACGAGATCCTCGCCGTCGGGCATGCGCGCCTTGAGCCTGGCGAACAGTTCGGCTGGCGCGAGC
CCCTGATGCTCTTCGTCCAGATCATCCTGATCGACAAGACCGGCTTCCATCCGAGTACGTGCTCGCTCGA
TGCGATGTTTCGCTTGGTGGTCGAATGGGCAGGTAGCCGGATCAAGCGTATGCAGCCGCCGCATTGCATC
AGCCATGATGGATACTTTCTCGGCAGGAGCAAGGTGAGATGACAGGAGATCCTGCCCCGGCACTTCGCCC
AATAGCAGCCAGTCCCTTCCCGCTTCAGTGACAACGTCGAGCACAGCTGCGCAAGGAACGCCCGTCGTGG
CCAGCCACGATAGCCGCGCTGCCTCGTCCTGCAGTTCATTCAGGGCACCGGACAGGTCGGTCTTGACAAA
AAGAACCGGGCGCCCCTGCGCTGACAGCCGGAACACGGCGGCATCAGAGCAGCCGATTGTCTGTTGTGCC
CAGTCATAGCCGAATAGCCTCTCCACCCAAGCGGCCGGAGAACCTGCGTGCAATCCATCTTGTTCAATCA
TGCGAAACGATCCTCATCCTGTCTCTTGATCAGATCCGAAAATGGATATACAAGCTCCCGGGAGCTTTTT
GCAAAAGCCTAGGCCTCCAAAAAAGCCTCCTCACTACTTCTGGAATAGCTCAGAGGCAGAGGCGGCCTCG
GCCTCTGCATAAATAAAAAAAATTAGTCAGCCATGGGGCGGAGAATGGGCGGAACTGGGCGGAGTTAGGG
GCGGGATGGGCGGAGTTAGGGGCGGGACTATGGTTGCTGACTAATTGAGATGCATGCTTTGCATACTTCT
GCCTGCTGGGGAGCCTGGGGACTTTCCACACCTGGTTGCTGACTAATTGAGATGCATGCTTTGCATACTT
CTGCCTGCTGGGGAGCCTGGGGACTTTCCACACCCTAACTGACACACATTCCACAGAATTAATTCGCGTT
AAATTTTTGTTAAATCAGCTCATTTTTTAACCAATAGGCCGAAATCGGCAAAATCCCTTATAAATCAAAA
GAATAGACCGAGATAGGGT
[37 nt withheld, positions 2820-2856]
AAAGAACGTGGACTCCAACGTCAAAGG
[49 nt withheld, positions 2884-2932]
T
[91 nt withheld, positions 2934-3024]
G
[124 nt withheld, positions 3026-3149]
GGGGATACCCCCTAGAGCCCCAGCTGGTTCTTTCCGCCTCAGAAGCCATAGAGCCCACCGCATCCCCAGC
ATGCCTGCTATTGTCTTCCCAATCCTCCCCCTTGCTGTCCTGCCCCACCCCACCCCCCAGAATAGAATGA
CACCTACTCAGACAATGCGATGCAATTTCCTCATTTTATTAGGAAAGGACAGTGGGAGTGGCACCTTCCA
GGGTCAAGGAAGGCACGGGGGAGGGGCAAACAACAGATGGCTGGCAACTAGAAGGCACAGTCGAGGCTGA
TCAGCGGGTTTAAACGGGCCCTCTAGACTCGAGTTAGGCAGGGGCCACCTGAGAAGTCTCGGTCTTAGAC
ACGGTGGTGCTGGCCTCATCGAATTCACCGGTGCGTCCACCGGTATCGATGCACAGCTCAGGGGTCATAG
TGGAGGCGGTGTGGTTGGAAACGAAGGACTTGGCATGCAGCTGAATGCTATCATGGAGATCCTGCCTACT
GAGTCTGCGGCGAAATTCGTTGGTGCTAAAATAGTAAATCACTGGGTCGAGACAGCTGTTAAGAGACGCC
AGACAAAGAGCCACAGAATGAAAAATCAGGATCACGCGCCGGGCCAAGCAGCTTTTAATTTCATTGCTCT
TAACCAGGAAGTCGAGTGGAAAGGAGAAATGGTAGGGTGCGAAACATATCAGGAAGACACCTGCACATGT
CAAGATCATCTTCAGTGCCTTCTGCTTCTCGCCGAGATCCTGAGCCATGGGATATTTGTCCTGGAGACTG
AGCACTGTTTTCCAAGTGCAGTACAAGACTATCAGCAGTGGCGTCACGAAACCAATCAGCTCGCCGATTG
TCATCATCACGACTGACTGGGCCAGGTTAACATTGCGGGTGGGGAGGTCGACGAAACACTTGGTGCGGTT
ACCACTAGTGTCGTCGGAAGTGCGGAGCAGAGGGAAGAGCACACATGCCAGGCAGATTATAAGCCATCCT
GCGATACTGATGTACAGATCATACTTCTGCTTGCAGTCATGGAATCGAAAAGGATACATGAGGAACCAAA
ATCTGCGCACGCTAATACAAACCAGAAAATATATGGATGCGTACATGTTCACATATTTAAGGTAAAAGCA
GAACATGCAGAGGCCGGGGCCAAAGGGCCAGTCGTGGTTAAGATAATAAAATATGCGCAGGGGCAAGCTC
AGCACTTGCAGGAGGTCTGCGATAGCGAGGTTTATCATAAAGATGACGGCCCGCTTGGTCTCCTTCATGT
ATCCGTAAAACACCCACAGAGCCAGGATATTGCCGATCAATCCAGGTACGAGAATCACGGTGTAAGTCAC
AGCGTAAATAAAGTACCTGAAATCTGTATTATCGCCGTCAGGGCGGGTACAGGTATAATTGGCTGGCATA
TCGATGCTGGCGTCATCATCGTCCTTGTAGTCGGCGAATACCAGGCAGAAGATGTAGCTCAGGGCGATGA
TCGTCTTCATGGTGGCGCTAAGCTTAAGTTTAAACGCTAGCCAGCTTGGGTCTCCCTATAGTGAGTCGTA
TTAATTTCGATAAGCCAGTAAGCAGTGGGTTCTCTAGTTAGCCAGAGAGCTCTGCTTATATAGACCTCCC
ACCGTACACGCCTACCGCCCATTTGCGTCAATGGGGCGGAGTTGTTACGACATTTTGGAAAGTCCCGTTG
ATTTTGGTGCCAAAACAAACTCCCATTGACGTCAATGGGGTGGAGACTTGGAAATCCCCGTGAGTCAAAC
CGCTATCCACGCCCATTGATGTACTGCCAAAACCGCATCACCATGGTAATAGCGATGACTAATACGTAGA
TGTACTGCCAAGTAGGAAAGTCCCATAAGGTCATGTACTGGGCATAATGCCAGGCGGGCCATTTACCGTC
ATTGACGTCAATAGGGGGCGTACTTGGCATATGATACACTTGATGTACTGCCAAGTGGGCAGTTTACCGT
AAATACTCCACCCATTGACGTCAATGGAAAGTCCCTATTGGCGTTACTATGGGAACATACGTCATTATTG
ACGTCAATGGGCGGGGGTCGTTGGGCGGTCAGCCAGGCGGGCCATTTACCGTAAGTTATGTAACGCGGAA
CTCCATATATGGGCTATGAACTAATGACCCCGTAATTGATTACTATTAATAACTAGTCAATAATCAATGT
CAACGCGTATATCTGGCCCGTACATCGCGAAGCAGCGCAAAACGCCTAACCCTAAGCAGATTCTTCATGC
AAATGTCGGTCAAGCCTTGCCTTGTTGTAGCTTAAATTTTGCTCGCGCACTACTCAGCGACCTCCAACAC
ACAAGCAGGGAGCAGATACTGGCTTAACTATGCGGCATCAGAGCAGATTGTACTGAGAGTGCACCATAGG
GGATCGGGAGATCTCCCGATCCGTCGACGTCAGGTGGCACTTTTCGGGGAAATGTGCGCGGAACCCCTAT
TTGTTTATTTTTCTAAATACATTCAAATATGTATCCGCTCATGAGACAATAACCCTGATAAATGCTTCAA
TAATATTGAAAAAGGAAGAGTATGAGTATTCAACATTTCCGTGTCGCCCTTATTCCCTTTTTTGCGGCAT
TTTGCCTTCCTGTTTTTGCTCACCCAGAAACGCTGGTGAAAGTAAAAGATGCTGAAGATCAGTTGGGTGC
ACGAGTGGGTTACATCGAACTGGATCTCAACAGCGGTAAGATCCTTGAGAGTTTTCGCCCCGAAGAACGT
TTTCCAATGATGAGCACTTTTAAAGTTCTGCTATGTGGCGCGGTATTATCCCGTATTGACGCCGGGCAAG
AGCAACTCGGTCGCCGCATACACTATTCTCAGAATGACTTGGTTGAGTACTCACCAGTCACAGAAAAGCA
TCTTACGGATGGCATGACAGTAAGAGAATTATGCAGTGCTGCCATAACCATGAGTGATAACACTGCGGCC
AACTTACTTCTGACAACGATCGGAGGACCGAAGGAGCTAACCGCTTTTTTGCACAACATGGGGGATCATG
TAACTCGCCTTGATCGTTGGGAACCGGAGCTGAATGAAGCCATACCAAACGACGAGCGTGACACCACGAT
GCCTGTAGCAATGGCAACAACGTTGCGCAAACTATTAACTGGCGAACTACTTACTCTAGCTTCCCGGCAA
CAATTAATAGACTGGATGGAGGCGGATAAAGTTGCAGGACCACTTCTGCGCTCGGCCCTTCCGGCTGGCT
GGTTTATTGCTGATAAATCTGGAGCCGGTGAGCGTGGGTCTCGCGGTATCATTGCAGCACTGGGGCCAGA
TGGTAAGCCCTCCCGTATCGTAGTTATCTACACGACGGGGAGTCAGGCAACTATGGATGAACGAAATAGA
CAGATCGCTGAGATAGGTGCCTCACTGATT
